>Addgene plasmid #121328 | pUC57-Kan_FR13_00117221 | depositor full sequence | sequence record 238144 | pUC57-Kan_FR13_00117221 sequence 2844 bps
TCGCGCGTTTCGGTGATGACGGTGAAAACCTCTGACACATGCAGCTCCCGGAGACGGTCACAGCTTGTCT
GTAAGCGGATGCCGGGAGCAGACAAGCCCGTCAGGGCGCGTCAGCGGGTGTTGGCGGGTGTCGGGGCTGG
CTTAACTATGCGGCATCAGAGCAGATTGTACTGAGAGTGCACCATATGCGGTGTGAAATACCGCACAGAT
GCGTAAGGAGAAAATACCGCATCAGGCGCCATTCGCCATTCAGGCTGCGCAACTGTTGGGAAGGGCGATC
GGTGCGGGCCTCTTCGCTATTACGCCAGCTGGCGAAAGGGGGATGTGCTGCAAGGCGATTAAGTTGGGTA
ACGCCAGGGTTTTCCCAGTCACGACGTTGTAAAACGACGGCCAGTGAATTGACGCGTATTGGGATGGAAC
TTGGTCTCTAATGTTGCCAACTGCTTCTAGATGTGCTGGTGCTCCAGGTAGAGATGTTGCTGCTACTAGA
GGTGCTAAATTGCAAGCTAGAGAAGAAGATAAACCAACTCCACAATATAGATGTGATAAATGTGAAAAAG
AATTTGTTAAAGGTAATGATTTTTTTAATCATGGTGGTAGAGGTCAATGTGTTTGAGCTTAGAGACCAAG
TTCATCCCAATGGCGCGCCGAGCTTGGCTCGAGCATGGTCATAGCTGTTTCCTGTGTGAAATTGTTATCC
GCTCACAATTCCACACAACATACGAGCCGGAAGCATAAAGTGTAAAGCCTGGGGTGCCTAATGAGTGAGC
TAACTCACATTAATTGCGTTGCGCTCACTGCCCGCTTTCCAGTCGGGAAACCTGTCGTGCCAGCTGCATT
AATGAATCGGCCAACGCGCGGGGAGAGGCGGTTTGCGTATTGGGCGCTCTTCCGCTTCCTCGCTCACTGA
CTCGCTGCGCTCGGTCGTTCGGCTGCGGCGAGCGGTATCAGCTCACTCAAAGGCGGTAATACGGTTATCC
ACAGAATCAGGGGATAACGCAGGAAAGAACATGTGAGCAAAAGGCCAGCAAAAGGCCAGGAACCGTAAAA
AGGCCGCGTTGCTGGCGTTTTTCCATAGGCTCCGCCCCCCTGACGAGCATCACAAAAATCGACGCTCAAG
TCAGAGGTGGCGAAACCCGACAGGACTATAAAGATACCAGGCGTTTCCCCCTGGAAGCTCCCTCGTGCGC
TCTCCTGTTCCGACCCTGCCGCTTACCGGATACCTGTCCGCCTTTCTCCCTTCGGGAAGCGTGGCGCTTT
CTCATAGCTCACGCTGTAGGTATCTCAGTTCGGTGTAGGTCGTTCGCTCCAAGCTGGGCTGTGTGCACGA
ACCCCCCGTTCAGCCCGACCGCTGCGCCTTATCCGGTAACTATCGTCTTGAGTCCAACCCGGTAAGACAC
GACTTATCGCCACTGGCAGCAGCCACTGGTAACAGGATTAGCAGAGCGAGGTATGTAGGCGGTGCTACAG
AGTTCTTGAAGTGGTGGCCTAACTACGGCTACACTAGAAGAACAGTATTTGGTATCTGCGCTCTGCTGAA
GCCAGTTACCTTCGGAAAAAGAGTTGGTAGCTCTTGATCCGGCAAACAAACCACCGCTGGTAGCGGTGGT
TTTTTTGTTTGCAAGCAGCAGATTACGCGCAGAAAAAAAGGATCTCAAGAAGATCCTTTGATCTTTTCTA
CGGGGTCTGACGCTCAGTGGAACGAAAACTCACGTTAAGGGATTTTGGTCATGAGATTATCAAAAAGGAT
CTTCACCTAGATCCTTTTAAATTAAAAATGAAGTTTTAAATCAATCTAAAGTATATATGAGTAAACTTGG
TCTGACAGTTAGAAAAACTCATCGAGCATCAAATGAAACTGCAATTTATTCATATCAGGATTATCAATAC
CATATTTTTGAAAAAGCCGTTTCTGTAATGAAGGAGAAAACTCACCGAGGCAGTTCCATAGGATGGCAAG
ATCCTGGTATCGGTCTGCGATTCCGACTCGTCCAACATCAATACAACCTATTAATTTCCCCTCGTCAAAA
ATAAGGTTATCAAGTGAGAAATCACCATGAGTGACGACTGAATCCGGTGAGAATGGCAAAAGTTTATGCA
TTTCTTTCCAGACTTGTTCAACAGGCCAGCCATTACGCTCGTCATCAAAATCACTCGCATCAACCAAACC
GTTATTCATTCGTGATTGCGCCTGAGCGAGACGAAATACGCGATCGCTGTTAAAAGGACAATTACAAACA
GGAATCGAATGCAACCGGCGCAGGAACACTGCCAGCGCATCAACAATATTTTCACCTGAATCAGGATATT
CTTCTAATACCTGGAATGCTGTTTTCCCAGGGATCGCAGTGGTGAGTAACCATGCATCATCAGGAGTACG
GATAAAATGCTTGATGGTCGGAAGAGGCATAAATTCCGTCAGCCAGTTTAGTCTGACCATCTCATCTGTA
ACATCATTGGCAACGCTACCTTTGCCATGTTTCAGAAACAACTCTGGCGCATCGGGCTTCCCATACAATC
GATAGATTGTCGCACCTGATTGCCCGACATTATCGCGAGCCCATTTATACCCATATAAATCAGCATCCAT
GTTGGAATTTAATCGCGGCCTAGAGCAAGACGTTTCCCGTTGAATATGGCTCATACTCTTCCTTTTTCAA
TATTATTGAAGCATTTATCAGGGTTATTGTCTCATGAGCGGATACATATTTGAATGTATTTAGAAAAATA
AACAAATAGGGGTTCCGCGCACATTTCCCCGAAAAGTGCCACCTGACGTCTAAGAAACCATTATTATCAT
GACATTAACCTATAAAAATAGGCGTATCACGAGGCCCTTTCGTC
Features (pLannotate 1.2.2; 11 found; start..end, strand, type, name):
    137..236     +  misc_feature   bom (fragment): basis of mobility region from pBR322
    242..399     -  CDS            lacZα (fragment): LacZα fragment of β-galactosidase; lacZ fragment
    434..610     +  CDS            HTR9 (fragment): HTR9_MAGO7 - Experimental evidence at transcript level: Swiss-Prot protein existence level 2. Probable secreted effector that translocates into the nuclei of host cells to reprogram the expression of targeted genes by binding on effector binding elements in rice. From Magnaporthe oryzae (strain 70-15 / ATCC MYA-4617 / FGSC 8958) (Rice blast fungus) (Pyricularia oryzae).
    692..708     -  protein_bind   lac operator: The lac repressor binds to the lac operator to inhibit transcription in E. coli. This inhibition can be relieved by adding lactose or isopropyl-β-D-thiogalactopyranoside (IPTG). lac repressor encoded by lacI
    716..746     -  promoter       lac promoter: promoter for the E. coli lac operon
    761..782     -  protein_bind   CAP binding site: CAP binding activates transcription in the presence of cAMP. E. coli catabolite activator protein
    795..887     -  CDS            lacI (fragment): lac repressor; lacI; The lac repressor binds to the lac operator to inhibit transcription in E. coli. This inhibition can be relieved by adding lactose or isopropyl-β-D-thiogalactopyranoside (IPTG).
   1070..1658    -  rep_origin     ori: high-copy-number ColE1/pMB1/pBR322/pUC origin of replication
   1829..2644    -  CDS            KanR: aminoglycoside phosphotransferase; aph(3')-Ia; confers resistance to kanamycin in bacteria or G418 (Geneticin®) in eukaryotes
   2645..2749    -  promoter       AmpR promoter: bla
   2844..35      +  CDS            rop (fragment) (across the origin): Rop protein, which maintains plasmids at low copy number; rop
