[The description below was written by a language model from this plasmid's Addgene catalogue record and pLannotate feature annotations shown in this document.]
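Description:
pUC57-Kan_FR13_00117221 is a small, high-copy bacterial cloning plasmid (2,844 bp in the deposited sequence) that serves as a Level 0 Golden Gate-compatible module. It is built on the pUC57-Kan backbone, replicates in E. coli from a ColE1/pUC-type origin, and is selected with kanamycin through an aph(3')-Ia aminoglycoside phosphotransferase gene, which the annotation places downstream of the bla (AmpR) promoter. Short fragments of bom, rop and lacI are also detected; these are backbone remnants rather than functional elements.

The insert, FR13_00117221, comes from the rice blast fungus Magnaporthe oryzae and was placed into the EcoRV site of the backbone, within the lacZα region. The feature table accordingly shows only a fragment of lacZα on one side of the insert and the lac operator, lac promoter and CAP binding site on the other, consistent with the lacZ screening marker listed in the record. Automated annotation matches about 180 bp of the insert to HTR9, a probable secreted effector of M. oryzae strain 70-15 thought to enter host nuclei and reprogram rice gene expression. This is a partial similarity hit, not a confirmed identity for the insert. The insert lies in the opposite orientation to the lac promoter, and no dedicated expression promoter, tag or reporter is annotated, so the plasmid acts as a storage and donor clone. M13 forward and reverse primer sites flank the insert for sequence verification.

The plasmid belongs to a clone resource of M. oryzae effectors that share sequence and structural similarity across host-specific lineages. As a Level 0 part, it is intended to be assembled by Golden Gate cloning into higher-level expression constructs. The record does not state which type IIS enzyme or overhangs are used.
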