Addgene plasmid #121328: pUC57-Kan_FR13_00117221
Purpose: Level 0 Golden-Gate compatible vector
Depositing lab: Sophien Kamoun. Depositing organization: Sainsbury Laboratory, Norwich. Publication: A Clone Resource of Magnaporthe oryzae Effectors That Share Sequence and Structural Similarities Across Host-Specific Lineages. Petit-Houdenot Y, Langner T, Harant A, Win J, Kamoun S. Mol Plant Microbe Interact. 2020 Aug;33(8):1032-1035. doi: 10.1094/MPMI-03-20-0052-A. Epub 2020 Jun 22. PubMed 32460610.
Backbone
  Vector backbone: pUC57-Kan
  Backbone size w/o insert (bp): 2626
  Vector type: Golden Gate
  Selectable markers: lacZ
Growth in bacteria
  Bacterial resistance: Kanamycin, 50 μg/mL
  Growth temperature: 37°C
  Growth strain: DH5alpha
  Copy number: High Copy
Gene/Insert
  Gene/Insert name: FR13_00117221
  Mutation: Magnaporthe oryzae
  Cloning method: Restriction Enzyme; 5′ cloning site EcoRV (unknown if destroyed); 3′ cloning site EcoRV (unknown if destroyed)
  Sequencing primers: 5′ M13Fw; 3′ M13Rv
Terms and licenses: Academic/Nonprofit Terms; Industry Terms: Not Available to Industry
How to cite: pUC57-Kan_FR13_00117221 was a gift from Sophien Kamoun (Addgene plasmid # 121328 ; http://n2t.net/addgene:121328 ; RRID:Addgene_121328)
