>Addgene plasmid #121328 | pUC57-Kan_FR13_00117221 | depositor partial sequence | sequence record 230908 | FR13_00117221
TTGGTCTCTAATGTTGCCAACTGCTTCTAGATGTGCTGGTGCTCCAGGTAGAGATGTTGCTGCTACTAGA
GGTGCTAAATTGCAAGCTAGAGAAGAAGATAAACCAACTCCACAATATAGATGTGATAAATGTGAAAAAG
AATTTGTTAAAGGTAATGATTTTTTTAATCATGGTGGTAGAGGTCAATGTGTTTGAGCTTAGAGACCAA
