>Addgene plasmid #121328 | pUC57-Kan_FR13_00117221 | depositor partial sequence | sequence record 230909 | empty_vector
TCGCGCGTTTCGGTGATGACGGTGAAAACCTCTGACACATGCAGCTCCCGGAGACGGTCACAGCTTGTCT
GTAAGCGGATGCCGGGAGCAGACAAGCCCGTCAGGGCGCGTCAGCGGGTGTTGGCGGGTGTCGGGGCTGG
CTTAACTATGCGGCATCAGAGCAGATTGTACTGAGAGTGCACCATATGCGGTGTGAAATACCGCACAGAT
GCGTAAGGAGAAAATACCGCATCAGGCGCCATTCGCCATTCAGGCTGCGCAACTGTTGGGAAGGGCGATC
GGTGCGGGCCTCTTCGCTATTACGCCAGCTGGCGAAAGGGGGATGTGCTGCAAGGCGATTAAGTTGGGTA
ACGCCAGGGTTTTCCCAGTCACGACGTTGTAAAACGACGGCCAGTGAATTGACGCGTATTGGGATATCCC
AATGGCGCGCCGAGCTTGGCTCGAGCATGGTCATAGCTGTTTCCTGTGTGAAATTGTTATCCGCTCACAA
TTCCACACAACATACGAGCCGGAAGCATAAAGTGTAAAGCCTGGGGTGCCTAATGAGTGAGCTAACTCAC
ATTAATTGCGTTGCGCTCACTGCCCGCTTTCCAGTCGGGAAACCTGTCGTGCCAGCTGCATTAATGAATC
GGCCAACGCGCGGGGAGAGGCGGTTTGCGTATTGGGCGCTCTTCCGCTTCCTCGCTCACTGACTCGCTGC
GCTCGGTCGTTCGGCTGCGGCGAGCGGTATCAGCTCACTCAAAGGCGGTAATACGGTTATCCACAGAATC
AGGGGATAACGCAGGAAAGAACATGTGAGCAAAAGGCCAGCAAAAGGCCAGGAACCGTAAAAAGGCCGCG
TTGCTGGCGTTTTTCCATAGGCTCCGCCCCCCTGACGAGCATCACAAAAATCGACGCTCAAGTCAGAGGT
GGCGAAACCCGACAGGACTATAAAGATACCAGGCGTTTCCCCCTGGAAGCTCCCTCGTGCGCTCTCCTGT
TCCGACCCTGCCGCTTACCGGATACCTGTCCGCCTTTCTCCCTTCGGGAAGCGTGGCGCTTTCTCATAGC
TCACGCTGTAGGTATCTCAGTTCGGTGTAGGTCGTTCGCTCCAAGCTGGGCTGTGTGCACGAACCCCCCG
TTCAGCCCGACCGCTGCGCCTTATCCGGTAACTATCGTCTTGAGTCCAACCCGGTAAGACACGACTTATC
GCCACTGGCAGCAGCCACTGGTAACAGGATTAGCAGAGCGAGGTATGTAGGCGGTGCTACAGAGTTCTTG
AAGTGGTGGCCTAACTACGGCTACACTAGAAGAACAGTATTTGGTATCTGCGCTCTGCTGAAGCCAGTTA
CCTTCGGAAAAAGAGTTGGTAGCTCTTGATCCGGCAAACAAACCACCGCTGGTAGCGGTGGTTTTTTTGT
TTGCAAGCAGCAGATTACGCGCAGAAAAAAAGGATCTCAAGAAGATCCTTTGATCTTTTCTACGGGGTCT
GACGCTCAGTGGAACGAAAACTCACGTTAAGGGATTTTGGTCATGAGATTATCAAAAAGGATCTTCACCT
AGATCCTTTTAAATTAAAAATGAAGTTTTAAATCAATCTAAAGTATATATGAGTAAACTTGGTCTGACAG
TTAGAAAAACTCATCGAGCATCAAATGAAACTGCAATTTATTCATATCAGGATTATCAATACCATATTTT
TGAAAAAGCCGTTTCTGTAATGAAGGAGAAAACTCACCGAGGCAGTTCCATAGGATGGCAAGATCCTGGT
ATCGGTCTGCGATTCCGACTCGTCCAACATCAATACAACCTATTAATTTCCCCTCGTCAAAAATAAGGTT
ATCAAGTGAGAAATCACCATGAGTGACGACTGAATCCGGTGAGAATGGCAAAAGTTTATGCATTTCTTTC
CAGACTTGTTCAACAGGCCAGCCATTACGCTCGTCATCAAAATCACTCGCATCAACCAAACCGTTATTCA
TTCGTGATTGCGCCTGAGCGAGACGAAATACGCGATCGCTGTTAAAAGGACAATTACAAACAGGAATCGA
ATGCAACCGGCGCAGGAACACTGCCAGCGCATCAACAATATTTTCACCTGAATCAGGATATTCTTCTAAT
ACCTGGAATGCTGTTTTCCCAGGGATCGCAGTGGTGAGTAACCATGCATCATCAGGAGTACGGATAAAAT
GCTTGATGGTCGGAAGAGGCATAAATTCCGTCAGCCAGTTTAGTCTGACCATCTCATCTGTAACATCATT
GGCAACGCTACCTTTGCCATGTTTCAGAAACAACTCTGGCGCATCGGGCTTCCCATACAATCGATAGATT
GTCGCACCTGATTGCCCGACATTATCGCGAGCCCATTTATACCCATATAAATCAGCATCCATGTTGGAAT
TTAATCGCGGCCTAGAGCAAGACGTTTCCCGTTGAATATGGCTCATACTCTTCCTTTTTCAATATTATTG
AAGCATTTATCAGGGTTATTGTCTCATGAGCGGATACATATTTGAATGTATTTAGAAAAATAAACAAATA
GGGGTTCCGCGCACATTTCCCCGAAAAGTGCCACCTGACGTCTAAGAAACCATTATTATCATGACATTAA
CCTATAAAAATAGGCGTATCACGAGGCCCTTTCGTC
