>Addgene plasmid #121328 | pUC57-Kan_FR13_00117221 | addgene partial sequence | sequence record 238143 | M13-F20 5'-TGTAAAACGACGGCCAGT-3'
CTTGGTCTCTAATGTTGCCAACTGCTTCTAGATGTGCTGGTGCTCCAGGTAGAGATGTTGCTGCTACTAG
AGGTGCTAAATTGCAAGCTAGAGAAGAAGATAAACCAACTCCACAATATAGATGTGATAAATGTGAAAAA
GAATTTGTTAAAGGTAATGATTTTTTTAATCATGGTGGTAGAGGTCAATGTGTTTGAGCTTAGAGACCAA
GTTCATCCCAATGGCGCGCCGAGCTTGGCTCGAGCATGGTCATAGCTGTTTCCTGTGTGAAATTGTTATC
CGCTCACAATTCCACACAACATACGAGCCGGAAGCATAAAGTGTAAAGCCTGGGGTGCCTAATGAGTGAG
CTAACTCACATTAATTGCGTTGCGCTCACTGCCCGCTTTCCAGTCGGGAAACCTGTCGTGCCAGCTGCAT
TAATGAATCGGCCAACGCGCGGGGAGAGGCGGTTTGCGTATTGGGCGCTCTTCCGCTTCCTCGCTCACTG
ACTCGCTGCGCTCGGTCGTTCGGCTGCGGCGAGCGGTATCAGCTCACTCAAAGGCGGTAATACGGTTATC
CACAGAATCAGGGGATAACGCAGGAAAGAACATGTGAGCAAAAGGCCAGCAAAAGGCCAGGAACCGTAAA
AAGGCCGCGTTGCTGGCGTTTTTCCATAGGCTCCGCCCCCCTGACGAGCATCACAAAAATCGACGCTCAA
GTCAGAGGTGGCGAAACCCGACAGGACTATAAAGATACCAGGCGTTTCCCCCTGGAAGCTCCCTCGTGCG
CTCTCCTGTTCCGACCCTGCCGCTTACCGGATACCTGTCCGCCTTTCTCCCTTCGGGAAGCGTGGCGCTT
TCTCATAGCTCACGCTGTAGGTATCTCAGTTCGGTGTAGGTCGTTCGCTCCAAGCTGGGCTGTGTGCACG
AACCCCCCGTTCAGCCCGACCGCTGCGCCTTATCCGGTAACTATCGTCTTGAGTCCAACCCGGTAA
